>Addgene plasmid #13441 | PGKFlpebpA | depositor full sequence | sequence record 7627 | Author sequence
GTGGCACTTTTCGGGGAAATGTGCGCGGAACCCCTATTTGTTTATTTTTCTAAATACATTCAAATATGTA
TCCGCTCATGAGACAATAACCCTGATAAATGCTTCAATAATATTGAAAAAGGAAGAGTATGAGTATTCAA
CATTTCCGTGTCGCCCTTATTCCCTTTTTTGCGGCATTTTGCCTTCCTGTTTTTGCTCACCCAGAAACGC
TGGTGAAAGTAAAAGATGCTGAAGATCAGTTGGGTGCACGAGTGGGTTACATCGAACTGGATCTCAACAG
CGGTAAGATCCTTGAGAGTTTTCGCCCCGAAGAACGTTTTCCAATGATGAGCACTTTTAAAGTTCTGCTA
TGTGGCGCGGTATTATCCCGTATTGACGCCGGGCAAGAGCAACTCGGTCGCCGCATACACTATTCTCAGA
ATGACTTGGTTGAGTACTCACCAGTCACAGAAAAGCATCTTACGGATGGCATGACAGTAAGAGAATTATG
CAGTGCTGCCATAACCATGAGTGATAACACTGCGGCCAACTTACTTCTGACAACGATCGGAGGACCGAAG
GAGCTAACCGCTTTTTTGCACAACATGGGGGATCATGTAACTCGCCTTGATCGTTGGGAACCGGAGCTGA
ATGAAGCCATACCAAACGACGAGCGTGACACCACGATGCCTGTAGCAATGGCAACAACGTTGCGCAAACT
ATTAACTGGCGAACTACTTACTCTAGCTTCCCGGCAACAATTAATAGACTGGATGGAGGCGGATAAAGTT
GCAGGACCACTTCTGCGCTCGGCCCTTCCGGCTGGCTGGTTTATTGCTGATAAATCTGGAGCCGGTGAGC
GTGGGTCTCGCGGTATCATTGCAGCACTGGGGCCAGATGGTAAGCCCTCCCGTATCGTAGTTATCTACAC
GACGGGGAGTCAGGCAACTATGGATGAACGAAATAGACAGATCGCTGAGATAGGTGCCTCACTGATTAAG
CATTGGTAACTGTCAGACCAAGTTTACTCATATATACTTTAGATTGATTTAAAACTTCATTTTTAATTTA
AAAGGATCTAGGTGAAGATCCTTTTTGATAATCTCATGACCAAAATCCCTTAACGTGAGTTTTCGTTCCA
CTGAGCGTCAGACCCCGTAGAAAAGATCAAAGGATCTTCTTGAGATCCTTTTTTTCTGCGCGTAATCTGC
TGCTTGCAAACAAAAAAACCACCGCTACCAGCGGTGGTTTGTTTGCCGGATCAAGAGCTACCAACTCTTT
TTCCGAAGGTAACTGGCTTCAGCAGAGCGCAGATACCAAATACTGTCCTTCTAGTGTAGCCGTAGTTAGG
CCACCACTTCAAGAACTCTGTAGCACCGCCTACATACCTCGCTCTGCTAATCCTGTTACCAGTGGCTGCT
GCCAGTGGCGATAAGTCGTGTCTTACCGGGTTGGACTCAAGACGATAGTTACCGGATAAGGCGCAGCGGT
CGGGCTGAACGGGGGGTTCGTGCACACAGCCCAGCTTGGAGCGAACGACCTACACCGAACTGAGATACCT
ACAGCGTGAGCTATGAGAAAGCGCCACGCTTCCCGAAGGGAGAAAGGCGGACAGGTATCCGGTAAGCGGC
AGGGTCGGAACAGGAGAGCGCACGAGGGAGCTTCCAGGGGGAAACGCCTGGTATCTTTATAGTCCTGTCG
GGTTTCGCCACCTCTGACTTGAGCGTCGATTTTTGTGATGCTCGTCAGGGGGGCGGAGCCTATGGAAAAA
CGCCAGCAACGCGGCCTTTTTACGGTTCCTGGCCTTTTGCTGGCCTTTTGCTCACATGTTCTTTCCTGCG
TTATCCCCTGATTCTGTGGATAACCGTATTACCGCCTTTGAGTGAGCTGATACCGCTCGCCGCAGCCGAA
CGACCGAGCGCAGCGAGTCAGTGAGCGAGGAAGCGGAAGAGCGCCCAATACGCAAACCGCCTCTCCCCGC
GCGTTGGCCGATTCATTAATGCAGCTGGCACGACAGGTTTCCCGACTGGAAAGCGGGCAGTGAGCGCAAC
GCAATTAATGTGAGTTAGCTCACTCATTAGGCACCCCAGGCTTTACACTTTATGCTTCCGGCTCGTATGT
TGTGTGGAATTGTGAGCGGATAACAATTTCACACAGGAAACAGCTATGACCATGATTACGCCAAGCGCGC
AATTAACCCTCACTAAAGGGAACAAAAGCTGGTACCGGGCCCCCCCTCGAGGTCGACGGTATCGATAAGC
TTGATATCGAATTCTACCGGGTAGGGGAGGCGCTTTTCCCAAGGCAGTCTGGAGCATGCGCTTTAGCAGC
CCCGCTGGGCACTTGGCGCTACACAAGTGGCCTCTGGCCTCGCACACATTCCACATCCACCGGTAGGCGC
CAACCGGCTCCGTTCTTTGGTGGCCCCTTCGCGCCACCTTCTACTCCTCCCCTAGTCAGGAAGTTCCCCC
CCGCCCCGCAGCTCGCGTCGTGCAGGACGTGACAAATGGAAGTAGCACGTCTCACTAGTCTCGTGCAGAT
GGACAGCACCGCTGAGCAATGGAAGCGGGTAGGCCTTTGGGGCAGCGGCCAATAGCAGCTTTGCTCCTTC
GCTTTCTGGGCTCAGAGGCTGGGAAGGGGTGGGTCCGGGGGCGGGCTCAGGGGCGGGCTCAGGGGCGGGG
CGGGCGCCCGAAGGTCCTCCGGAGGCCCGGCATTCTGCACGCTTCAAAAGCGCACGTCTGCCGCGCTGTT
CTCCTCTTCCTCATCTCCGGGCCTTTCGACCTGCAGCCCCAAGCTTCCACCATGAGCCAATTTGATATAT
TATGTAAAACACCACCTAAGGTCCTGGTTCGTCAGTTTGTGGAAAGGTTTGAAAGACCTTCAGGGGAAAA
AATAGCATCATGTGCTGCTGAACTAACCTATTTATGTTGGATGATTACTCATAACGGAACAGCAATCAAG
AGAGCCACATTCATGAGCTATAATACTATCATAAGCAATTCGCTGAGTTTCGATATTGTCAACAAATCAC
TCCAGTTTAAATACAAGACGCAAAAAGCAACAATTCTGGAAGCCTCATTAAAGAAATTAATTCCTGCTTG
GGAATTTACAATTATTCCTTACAATGGACAAAAACATCAATCTGATATCACTGATATTGTAAGTAGTTTG
CAATTACAGTTCGAATCATCGGAAGAAGCAGATAAGGGAAATAGCCACAGTAAAAAAATGCTTAAAGCAC
TTCTAAGTGAGGGTGAAAGCATCTGGGAGATCACTGAGAAAATACTAAATTCGTTTGAGTATACCTCGAG
ATTTACAAAAACAAAAACTTTATACCAATTCCTCTTCCTAGCTACTTTCATCAATTGTGGAAGATTCAGC
GATATTAAGAACGTTGATCCGAAATCATTTAAATTAGTCCAAAATAAGTATCTGGGAGTAATAATCCAGT
GTTTAGTGACAGAGACAAAGACAAGCGTTAGTAGGCACATATACTTCTTTAGCGCAAGGGGTAGGATCGA
TCCACTTGTATATTTGGATGAATTTTTGAGGAATTCTGAACCAGTCCTAAAACGAGTAAATAGGACCGGC
AATTCTTCAAGCAACAAACAGGAATACCAATTATTAAAAGATAACTTAGTCAGATCGTACAACAAGGCTT
TGAAGAAAAATGCGCCTTATCCAATCTTTGCTATAAAGAATGGCCCAAAATCTCACATTGGAAGACATTT
GATGACCTCATTTCTGTCAATGAAGGGCCTAACGGAGTTGACTAATGTTGTGGGAAATTGGAGCGATAAG
CGTGCTTCTGCCGTGGCCAGGACAACGTATACTCATCAGATAACAGCAATACCTGATCACTACTTCGCAC
TAGTTTCTCGGTACTATGCATATGATCCAATATCAAAGGAAATGATAGCATTGAAGGATGAGACTAATCC
AATTGAGGAGTGGCAGCATATAGAACAGCTAAAGGGTAGTGCTGAAGGAAGCATACGATACCCCGCATGG
AATGGGATAATATCACAGGAGGTACTAGACTACCTTTCATCCTACATAAATAGACGCATATAAGTACGCA
TTTAAGCATAAACACGCACTATGCCGTTCTTCTCATGTATATATATATACAGGCAACACGCAGATATAGG
TGCGACGTGAACAGTGAGCTGTATGTGCGGGTACCGAGCTCGCTGATCAGCCTCGACTGTGCCTTCTAGT
TGCCAGCCATCTGTTGTTTGCCCCTCCCCCGTGCCTTCCTTGACCCTGGAAGGTGCCACTCCCACTGTCC
TTTCCTAATAAAATGAGGAAATTGCATCGCATTGTCTGAGTAGGTGTCATTCTATTCTGGGGGGTGGGGT
GGGGCAGGACAGCAAGGGGGAGGATTGGGAAGACAATAGCAGGCATGCTGGGGATGCGGTGGGCTCTATG
GCTTCTGAGGCGGAAAGAACCAGCTGGGGCTCGAGATCCACTAGTTCTAGCCTCGAGGCTAGAGCGGCCG
CCACCGCGGTGGAGCTCCAATTCGCCCTATAGTGAGTCGTATTACGCGCGCTCACTGGCCGTCGTTTTAC
AACGTCGTGACTGGGAAAACCCTGGCGTTACCCAACTTAATCGCCTTGCAGCACATCCCCCTTTCGCCAG
CTGGCGTAATAGCGAAGAGGCCCGCACCGATCGCCCTTCCCAACAGTTGCGCAGCCTGAATGGCGAATGG
AAATTGTAAGCGTTAATATTTTGTTAAAATTCGCGTTAAATTTTTGTTAAATCAGCTCATTTTTTAACCA
ATAGGCCGAAATCGGCAAAATCCCTTATAAATCAAAAGAATAGACCGAGATAGGGT
[37 nt withheld, positions 4817-4853]
AAAGAACGTGGACTCCAACGTCAAAGG
[49 nt withheld, positions 4881-4929]
T
[91 nt withheld, positions 4931-5021]
G
[124 nt withheld, positions 5023-5146]
CAG
Features (pLannotate 1.2.2; 18 found; start..end, strand, type, name):
     24..128     +  promoter       AmpR promoter: bla
    129..989     +  CDS            AmpR: β-lactamase; bla; confers resistance to ampicillin, carbenicillin, and related antibiotics
   1160..1748    +  rep_origin     ori: high-copy-number ColE1/pMB1/pBR322/pUC origin of replication
   1931..2023    +  CDS            lacI (fragment): lac repressor; lacI; The lac repressor binds to the lac operator to inhibit transcription in E. coli. This inhibition can be relieved by adding lactose or isopropyl-β-D-thiogalactopyranoside (IPTG).
   2036..2057    +  protein_bind   CAP binding site: CAP binding activates transcription in the presence of cAMP. E. coli catabolite activator protein
   2072..2102    +  promoter       lac promoter: promoter for the E. coli lac operon
   2110..2126    +  protein_bind   lac operator: The lac repressor binds to the lac operator to inhibit transcription in E. coli. This inhibition can be relieved by adding lactose or isopropyl-β-D-thiogalactopyranoside (IPTG). lac repressor encoded by lacI
   2171..2189    +  promoter       T3 promoter: promoter for bacteriophage T3 RNA polymerase
   2201..2254    -  misc_feature   MCS (fragment): pBluescript multiple cloning site
   2259..2758    +  promoter       PGK promoter: mouse phosphoglycerate kinase 1 promoter
   2782..4053    +  CDS            FLPe: nuclear-targeted site-specific recombinase FLPe is a fusion between the SV40 nuclear localization signal and a thermostable version of the Saccharomyces cerevisiae site-specific recombinase FLP. Recombination occurs at FRT sequences.
   4056..4159    +  rep_origin     2μ ori (fragment): yeast 2μ plasmid origin of replication
   4187..4411    +  polyA_signal   bGH poly(A) signal: bovine growth hormone polyadenylation signal
   4415..4436    +  promoter       SV40 promoter (fragment): SV40 enhancer and early promoter
   4469..4497    -  misc_feature   MCS (fragment): pBluescript multiple cloning site
   4506..4524    -  promoter       T7 promoter: promoter for bacteriophage T7 RNA polymerase
   4532..4687    +  CDS            lacZα (fragment): LacZα fragment of β-galactosidase; lacZ fragment
   4718..5146    -  rep_origin     f1 ori (sequence partly withheld): f1 bacteriophage origin of replication; arrow indicates direction of (+) strand synthesis
