[The description below was written by a language model from this plasmid's Addgene catalogue record and pLannotate feature annotations shown in this document.]
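Description:
PGKFlpebpA is a mammalian expression plasmid of about 5.1 kb that delivers the FLPe site-specific recombinase. The catalogue does not name the backbone, but the annotated features (T3 and T7 promoters flanking fragments of the pBluescript multiple cloning site, lac promoter/operator and lacZα remnants, and an f1 origin) indicate a pBluescript-type cloning vector of roughly 2.9 kb. It is maintained in E. coli at high copy through a ColE1/pUC origin and selected with ampicillin via the β-lactamase gene. The f1 origin would permit single-stranded DNA production. No mammalian selection marker is annotated, so the plasmid is suited to transient expression or co-delivery rather than drug selection on its own.

The roughly 2.3 kb insert is a simple three-part cassette: the mouse phosphoglycerate kinase 1 (PGK) promoter, which drives broad constitutive expression and is active in embryonic stem cells, followed by the FLPe coding sequence and the bovine growth hormone polyadenylation signal. The annotation describes FLPe as a thermostable variant of the Saccharomyces cerevisiae FLP recombinase fused to an SV40 nuclear localization signal. It catalyses recombination between FRT sites. The short "2μ ori" fragment immediately downstream of the coding sequence is most likely residual yeast 2μ sequence carried along with the FLP gene rather than a functional origin, and the small SV40 promoter fragment after the poly(A) signal likewise appears to be a cloning remnant.

The record does not state a specific application, but a construct of this kind is typically used to express FLPe in cultured mammalian cells to excise, invert or otherwise rearrange FRT-flanked sequences, such as removing FRT-flanked selection cassettes from targeted alleles.
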