Addgene plasmid #13441: PGKFlpebpA
Depositing lab: Philippe Soriano. Depositing organization: Fred Hutchinson Cancer Center.
Backbone
  Vector backbone: na
  Backbone size w/o insert (bp): 2900
  Vector type: Mammalian Expression
Growth in bacteria
  Bacterial resistance: Ampicillin, 100 μg/mL
  Growth temperature: 37°C
  Growth strain: DH5alpha
  Copy number: High Copy
Gene/Insert
  Gene/Insert name: PGKFlpebpA (alt name: FLPe)
  Insert size (bp): 2300
  Cloning method: Restriction Enzyme; 5′ cloning site See map (not destroyed); 3′ cloning site See map (not destroyed)
  Sequencing primers: 5′ na
Terms and licenses: Academic/Nonprofit Terms; Industry Terms: Not Available to Industry
Depositor comments: This vector contains: phosphoglycerate kinase I (PGK) promoter, FLPe recombinase (Flpe), bovine growth hormone polyadenylation site (bpA).
How to cite: PGKFlpebpA was a gift from Philippe Soriano (Addgene plasmid # 13441 ; http://n2t.net/addgene:13441 ; RRID:Addgene_13441)
