>Addgene plasmid #13441 | PGKFlpebpA | addgene partial sequence | sequence record 19818 | mPGK-F 5'-cattctgcacgcttcaaaag-3'
TCCGGGCCTTTCGACCTGCAGCCCAAGCTTGCCGCCACCATGAGCCAATTTGATATATTATGTAAAACAC
CACCTAAGGTCCTGGTTCGTCAGTTTGTGGAAAGGTTTGAAAGACCTTCAGGGGAAAAAATAGCATCATG
TGCTGCTGAACTAACCTATTTATGTTGGATGATTACTCATAACGGAACAGCAATCAAGAGAGCCACATTC
ATGAGCTATAATACTATCATAAGCAATTCGCTGAGTTTCGATATTGTCAACAAATCACTCCAGTTTAAAT
ACAAGACGCAAAAAGCAACAATTCTGGAAGCCTCATTAAAGAAATTAATTCCTGCTTGGGAATTTACAAT
TATTCCTTACAATGGACAAAAACATCAATCTGATATCACTGATATTGTAAGTAGTTTGCAATTACAGTTC
GAATCATCGGAAGAAGCAGATAAGGGAAATAGCCACAGTAAAAAAATGCTTAAAGCACTTCTAAGTGAGG
GTGAAAGCATCTGGGAGATCACTGAGAAAATACTAAATTCGTTTGAGTATACCTCGAGATTTACAAAAAC
AAAAACTTTATACCAATTCCTCTTCCTAGCTACTTTCATCAATTGTGGAAGATTCAGCGATATTAAGAAC
GTTGATCCGAAATCATTTAAATTAGTCCAAAATAAGTATCTGGGAGTAATAATCCAGTGTTTAGTGACAG
AGACAAAAGACAGCGTTAGTAGGCACATATACTTCTTTAGCGCAAGGGGTAGGAT
